Addgene plasmid #148916: pAc5.1B-EGFP-Dm4EHP-V75AL91A_AH
Purpose: Insect Expression of Dm4EHP-V75AL91A
Depositing lab: Elisa Izaurralde. Depositing organization: Max Planck Institute for Developmental Biology. Publication: Direct role for the Drosophila GIGYF protein in 4EHP-mediated mRNA repression. Ruscica V, Bawankar P, Peter D, Helms S, Igreja C, Izaurralde E. Nucleic Acids Res. 2019 Jul 26;47(13):7035-7048. doi: 10.1093/nar/gkz429. PubMed 31114929.
Backbone
  Vector backbone: Unknown
  Vector type: Insect Expression
Growth in bacteria
  Bacterial resistance: Ampicillin, 100 μg/mL
  Growth temperature: 37°C
  Growth strain: DH5alpha
  Copy number: Low Copy
Gene/Insert
  Gene/Insert name: Dm4EHP-V75AL91A
  Species: D. melanogaster (fly)
  Mutation: 4 silent mutations compared to the sequence given by NCBI:NM_176552.2
  Entrez Gene: 4EHP (a.k.a. Dmel_CG33100, 4E-HP, CG10716, CG33100, CT30033, Dmel\CG33100, d4EHP, eIF4E-8)
  Cloning method: Unknown
Terms and licenses: Academic/Nonprofit Terms; Industry Terms: Not Available to Industry
Depositor comments: Plasmids from this collection were made available to the research community and donated after the lab closed. Please note that the sequence provided by the depositing laboratory may be theoretical/predicted or based on Sanger sequencing results. There may be discrepancies between sequencing results obtained by Addgene and the depositor sequence. If an Addgene verified sequence is not available, please contact before placing your order to request that our lab fully sequence the plasmid.
How to cite: pAc5.1B-EGFP-Dm4EHP-V75AL91A_AH was a gift from Elisa Izaurralde (Addgene plasmid # 148916 ; http://n2t.net/addgene:148916 ; RRID:Addgene_148916)
