[The description below was written by a language model from this plasmid's Addgene catalogue record and pLannotate feature annotations shown in this document.]
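Description:
pAc5.1B-EGFP-Dm4EHP-V75AL91A_AH is a 6,731-nt insect expression plasmid for producing a GFP-tagged mutant of Drosophila melanogaster 4EHP, the cap-binding eIF4E-homologous protein that acts as a translational repressor. The catalogue lists the backbone as unknown, although the name and feature layout point to a pAc5.1-type vector. Transcription is driven by the constitutive Drosophila actin 5C (Ac5) promoter, which is followed by an EGFP coding sequence and then the 4EHP open reading frame. The annotation tool labelled the latter as a fragment of the human homologue EIF4E2 by similarity, but the record gives the insert species as fly. The arrangement suggests an N-terminal EGFP fusion. The insert carries the V75A and L91A substitutions, plus four silent changes relative to the NCBI reference transcript. A V5 epitope tag sequence lies downstream of the insert, but the record does not say whether it is in frame or translated. An SV40 polyadenylation signal follows.

For propagation in E. coli the plasmid carries a ColE1/pUC-type origin and the β-lactamase gene under its own promoter, giving ampicillin selection. The catalogue describes it as low copy even though the origin is annotated as a high-copy type. Short fragments of SV40 large T antigen and a tetracycline resistance gene are also annotated and appear to be non-functional backbone remnants. No marker for selection in insect cells is annotated, which fits transient transfection of Drosophila cultured cells. The associated publication concerns the role of Drosophila GIGYF in 4EHP-mediated mRNA repression, so the construct was presumably used as a mutant for comparison with wild-type 4EHP, but the record does not state what the two substitutions disrupt. The deposited sequence may be theoretical rather than fully verified.
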