Features (pLannotate 1.2.2; 10 found; start..end, strand, type, name):
     56..2568    +  promoter       Ac5 promoter: Drosophila melanogaster actin 5C promoter
   2588..3304    +  CDS            EGFP: EGFP is a basic (constitutively fluorescent) green fluorescent protein published in 1996, derived from Aequorea victoria. It is reported to be a rapidly-maturing weak dimer with moderate acid sensitivity.
   3443..3955    +  CDS            EIF4E2 (fragment): IF4E2_HUMAN - Also known as EIF4EL3. Experimental evidence at protein level: Swiss-Prot protein existence level 1. Recognizes and binds the 7-methylguanosine-containing mRNA cap during an early step in the initiation (PubMed:17368478, PubMed:25624349, PubMed:9582349). Acts as a repressor of translation initiation (PubMed:22751931). In contrast to EIF4E, it is unable to bind eIF4G (EIF4G1, EIF4G2 or EIF4G3), suggesting that it acts by competing with EIF4E and block assembly of eIF4F at the cap (By similarity). In P-bodies, component of a complex that promotes miRNA- mediated translational repre
   4016..4057    +  CDS            V5 tag: epitope tag from simian virus 5
   4157..4291    -  polyA_signal   SV40 poly(A) signal: SV40 polyadenylation signal
   4314..4398    -  CDS            large T antigen (fragment): large T antigen from SV40 (simian virus 40)
   4399..4869    +  CDS            TcR (fragment): tetracycline efflux protein; tet; confers resistance to tetracycline
   4913..5501    -  rep_origin     ori: high-copy-number ColE1/pMB1/pBR322/pUC origin of replication
   5672..6532    -  CDS            AmpR: β-lactamase; bla; confers resistance to ampicillin, carbenicillin, and related antibiotics
   6533..6637    -  promoter       AmpR promoter: bla
>Addgene plasmid #148916 | pAc5.1B-EGFP-Dm4EHP-V75AL91A_AH | depositor full sequence | sequence record 291364 | Full Sequence
CTTCAAGGAATTAATTCTATATTCTAAAAACACAAATGATACTTCTAAAAAAAATCATGAATGGCATCAA
CTCTGAATCAAATCTTTGCAGATGCACCTACTTCTCATTTCCACTGTCACATCATTTTTCCAGATCTCGC
TGCCTGTTATGTGGCCCACAAACCAAGACACGTTTTATGGCCATTAAAGCTGGCTGATCGTCGCCAAACA
CCAAATACATATCAATATGTACATTCGAGAAAGAAGCGATCAAAGAAGCGTCTTCGGGCGAGTAGGAGAA
TGCGGAGGAGAAGGAGAACGAGCTGATCTAGTATCTCTCCACAATCCAATGCCAACTGACCAACTGGCCA
TATTCGGAGCAATTTGAAGCCAATTTCCATCGCCTGGCGATCGCTCCATTCTTGGCTATATGTTTTTCAC
CGTTCCCGGGGCCATTTTCAAAGACTCGTCGGTAAGATAAGATTGTGTCACTCGCTGTCTCTCTTCATTT
GTCGAAGAATGCTGAGGAATTTCGCGATGACGTCGGCGAGTATTTTGAAGAATGAGAATAATTTGTATTT
ATACGAAAATCAGTTAGTGGAATTTTCTACAAAAACATGTTATCTATAGATAATTTTGTTGCAAAATATG
TTGACTATGACAAAGATTGTATGTATATACCTTTAATGTATTCTCATTTTCTTATGTATTTATAATGGCA
ATGATGATACTGATGATATTTTAAGATGATGCCAGACCACAGGCTGATTTCTGCGTCTTTTGCCGAACGC
AGTGCATGTGCGGTTGTTGTTTTTTGGAATAGTTTCAATTTTCGGACTGTCCGCTTTGATTTCAGTTTCT
TGGCTTATTCAAAAAGCAAAGTAAAGCCAAAAAAGCGAGATGGCAATACCAAATGCGGCAAAACGGTAGT
GGAAGGAAAGGGGTGCGGGGCAGCGGAAGGAAGGGTGGGGCGGGGCGTGGCGGGGTCTGTGGCTGGGCGC
GACGTCACCGACGTTGGAGCCACTCCTTTGACCATGTGTGCGTGTGTGTATTATTCGTGTCTCGCCACTC
GCCGGTTGTTTTTTTCTTTTTATCTCGCTCTCTCTAGCGCCATCTCGTACGCATGCTCAACGCACCGCAT
GTTGCCGTGTCCTTTATGCGTCATTTTGGCTCGAAATAGGCAATTATTTAAACAAAGATTAGTCAACGAA
AACGCTAAAATAAATAAGTCTACAATATGGTTACTTATTGCCATGTGTGTGCAGCCAACGATAGCAACAA
AAGCAACAACACAGTGGCTTTCCCTCTTTCACTTTTTGTTTGCAAGCGCGTGCGAGCAAGACGGCACGAC
CGGCAAACGCAATTACGCTGACAAAGAGCAGACGAAGTTTTGGCCGAAAAACATCAAGGCGCCTGATACG
AATGCATTTGCAATAACAATTGCGATATTTAATATTGTTTATGAAGCTGTTTGACTTCAAAACACACAAA
AAAAAAAATAAAACAAATTATTTGAAAGAGAATTAGGAATCGGACAGCTTATCGTTACGGGCTAACAGCA
CACCGAGACGAAATAGCTTACCTGACGTCACAGCCTCTGGAAGAACTGCCGCCAAGCAGAGAGAGAGAGA
AAAAGAGGGAGAGCAGCTTAGACCGCATGTGCTTGTGTGTGAGGCGTCTCTCTCTTCGTCTCCTGTTTGC
GCAAACGCATAGACTGCACTGAGAAAATCGATTACCTATTTTTTATGAATGAATATTTGCACTATTACTA
TTCAAAACTATTAAGATAGCAATCACATTCAATAGCCAAATACTATACCACCTGAGCGATGCAACGAAAT
GATCAATTTGAGCAAAAATGCTGCATATTTAGGACGGCATCATTATAGAAATGCTTCTTGCTGTGTACTT
TTCTCTCGTCTGGCAGCTGTTTCGCCGTTATTGTTAAAACCGGCTTAAGTTAGGTGTGTTTTCTACGACT
AGTGATGCCCCTACTAGAAGATGTGTGTTGCACAAATGTCCCTGAATAACCAATTTGAAGTGCAGATAGC
AGTAAACGTAAGCTAATATGAATATTATTTAACTGTAATGTTTTAATATCGCTGGACATTACTAATAAAC
CCACTATAAACACATGTACATATGTATGTTTTGGCATACAATGAGTAGTTGGGGAAAAAATGTGTAAAAG
CACCGTGACCATCACAGCATAAAGATAACCAGCTGAAGTATCGAATATGAGTAACCCCCAAATTGAATCA
CATGCCGCAACTGATAGGACCCATGGAAGTACACTCTTCATGGCGATATACAAGACACACACAAGCACGA
ACACCCAGTTGCGGAGGAAATTCTCCGTAAATGAAAACCCAATCGGCGAACAATTCATACCCATATATGG
TAAAAGTTTTGAACGCGACTTGAGAGCGGAGAGCATTGCGGCTGATAAGGTTTTAGCGCTAAGCGGGCTT
TATAAAACGGGCTGCGGGACCAGTTTTCATATCACTACCGTTTGAGTTCTTGTGCTGTGTGGATACTCCT
CCCGACACAAAGCCGCTCCATCAGCCAGCAGTCGTCTAATCCAGAGACCCCGGATCGGGGTACCAACATG
GTGAGCAAGGGCGAGGAGCTGTTCACCGGGGTGGTGCCCATCCTGGTCGAGCTGGACGGCGACGTAAACG
GCCACAAGTTCAGCGTGTCCGGCGAGGGCGAGGGCGATGCCACCTACGGCAAGCTGACCCTGAAGTTCAT
CTGCACCACCGGCAAGCTGCCCGTGCCCTGGCCCACCCTCGTGACCACCCTGACCTACGGCGTGCAGTGC
TTCAGCCGCTACCCCGACCACATGAAGCAGCACGACTTCTTCAAGTCCGCCATGCCCGAAGGCTACGTCC
AGGAGCGCACCATCTTCTTCAAGGACGACGGCAACTACAAGACCCGCGCCGAGGTGAAGTTCGAGGGCGA
CACCCTGGTGAACCGCATCGAGCTGAAGGGCATCGACTTCAAGGAGGACGGCAACATCCTGGGGCACAAG
CTGGAGTACAACTACAACAGCCACAACGTCTATATCATGGCCGACAAGCAGAAGAACGGCATCAAGGTGA
ACTTCAAGATCCGCCACAACATCGAGGACGGCAGCGTGCAGCTCGCCGACCACTACCAGCAGAACACCCC
CATCGGCGACGGCCCCGTGCTGCTGCCCGACAACCACTACCTGAGCACCCAGTCCGCCCTGAGCAAAGAC
CCCAACGAGAAGCGCGATCACATGGTCCTGCTGGAGTTCGTGACCGCCGCCGGGATCACTCTCGGCATGG
ACGAGCTGTACAAGCCAAGCTTGAATTCTATGAGCATGGAGAAAGTAGCCAACAAGCAGTACGAGACGAA
AAACTGGCCAGATATTGTCGACAGCGACGACAGCGATGTGGATAATCAGATAGATGTGGACAACCTGCCA
CCACTGGAGGTGGGACCCGGCGAGAACCGGCTGCAGCACACGTACTGCCTCTGGTTCTCTCGCAAGGAGA
CGCAGCGGGCGGCCGCCGACTACAGCAAGTCGCTGCACATGGCCGGCCGGTGCGCCAGCGTGCAGCAGTG
GTGGTCGCTCTACTCGCACGCCATCCGGCCCACCGCCCTGAAGCCCTACCGGGAGCTCCTCCTCTTCAAG
CAGGGCATCATACCGATGTGGGAGGACCCGGCGAACAGCAAGGGCGGCCAGTGGTTGATACGACTGCGCA
AGAACAAGGTCGACCGGGCCTGGGAGAACGTTTGTATGGCGATGCTCGGGGAGCAGTTCCTCGTCGGCGA
CGAGATATGCGGAGTCGTGCTACAGACGAAATATCCGGAGGATAGCTTATCAGTATGGCACCGGACTGCC
ACTGATATGACCAGTACAACACGTATCCGTGATACGTTACGCAGGATATTAAATATACCTCTAACAACGG
CATTGGAGTATAAGATACACTGTGATAGCCTTAAATATGTTTCAATTAATAAAGGCCCATTGAAAAGCTG
AAGTCTAGAGGGCCCGCGGTTCGAAGGTAAGCCTATCCCTAACCCTCTCCTCGGTCTCGATTCTACGCGT
ACCGGTCATCATCACCATCACCATTGAGTTTAAACCCGCTGATCAGCCTCGACTGTGCCTTCTAAGGCCT
GAGCTCGCTGATCAGCCTCGATCGAGGATCCAGACATGATAAGATACATTGATGAGTTTGGACAAACCAC
AACTAGAATGCAGTGAAAAAAATGCTTTATTTGTGAAATTTGTGATGCTATTGCTTTATTTGTAACCATT
ATAAGCTGCAATAAACAAGTTAACAACAACAATTGCATTCATTTTATGTTTCAGGTTCAGGGGGAGGTGT
GGGAGGTTTTTTAAAGCAAGTAAAACCTCTACAAATGTGGTATGGCTGATTATGATCAGTCGACCGATGC
CCTTGAGAGCCTTCAACCCAGTCAGCTCCTTCCGGTGGGCGCGGGGCATGACTATCGTCGCCGCACTTAT
GACTGTCTTCTTTATCATGCAACTCGTAGGACAGGTGCCGGCAGCGCTCTGGGTCATTTTCGGCGAGGAC
CGCTTTCGCTGGAGCGCGACGATGATCGGCCTGTCGCTTGCGGTATTCGGAATCTTGCACGCCCTCGCTC
AAGCCTTCGTCACTGGTCCCGCCACCAAACGTTTCGGCGAGAAGCAGGCCATTATCGCCGGCATGGCGGC
CGACGCGCTGGGCTACGTCTTGCTGGCGTTCGCGACGCGAGGCTGGATGGCCTTCCCCATTATGATTCTT
CTCGCTTCCGGCGGCATCGGGATGCCCGCGTTGCAGGCCATGCTGTCCAGGCAGGTAGATGACGACCATC
AGGGACAGCTTCAAGGATCGCTCGCGGCTCTTACCAGCCAGCAAAAGGCCAGGAACCGTAAAAAGGCCGC
GTTGCTGGCGTTTTTCCATAGGCTCCGCCCCCCTGACGAGCATCACAAAAATCGACGCTCAAGTCAGAGG
TGGCGAAACCCGACAGGACTATAAAGATACCAGGCGTTTCCCCCTGGAAGCTCCCTCGTGCGCTCTCCTG
TTCCGACCCTGCCGCTTACCGGATACCTGTCCGCCTTTCTCCCTTCGGGAAGCGTGGCGCTTTCTCAATG
CTCACGCTGTAGGTATCTCAGTTCGGTGTAGGTCGTTCGCTCCAAGCTGGGCTGTGTGCACGAACCCCCC
GTTCAGCCCGACCGCTGCGCCTTATCCGGTAACTATCGTCTTGAGTCCAACCCGGTAAGACACGACTTAT
CGCCACTGGCAGCAGCCACTGGTAACAGGATTAGCAGAGCGAGGTATGTAGGCGGTGCTACAGAGTTCTT
GAAGTGGTGGCCTAACTACGGCTACACTAGAAGGACAGTATTTGGTATCTGCGCTCTGCTGAAGCCAGTT
ACCTTCGGAAAAAGAGTTGGTAGCTCTTGATCCGGCAAACAAACCACCGCTGGTAGCGGTGGTTTTTTTG
TTTGCAAGCAGCAGATTACGCGCAGAAAAAAAGGATCTCAAGAAGATCCTTTGATCTTTTCTACGGGGTC
TGACGCTCAGTGGAACGAAAACTCACGTTAAGGGATTTTGGTCATGAGATTATCAAAAAGGATCTTCACC
TAGATCCTTTTAAATTAAAAATGAAGTTTTAAATCAATCTAAAGTATATATGAGTAAACTTGGTCTGACA
GTTACCAATGCTTAATCAGTGAGGCACCTATCTCAGCGATCTGTCTATTTCGTTCATCCATAGTTGCCTG
ACTCCCCGTCGTGTAGATAACTACGATACGGGAGGGCTTACCATCTGGCCCCAGTGCTGCAATGATACCG
CGAGACCCACGCTCACCGGCTCCAGATTTATCAGCAATAAACCAGCCAGCCGGAAGGGCCGAGCGCAGAA
GTGGTCCTGCAACTTTATCCGCCTCCATCCAGTCTATTAATTGTTGCCGGGAAGCTAGAGTAAGTAGTTC
GCCAGTTAATAGTTTGCGCAACGTTGTTGCCATTGCTGCAGGCATCGTGGTGTCACGCTCGTCGTTTGGT
ATGGCTTCATTCAGCTCCGGTTCCCAACGATCAAGGCGAGTTACATGATCCCCCATGTTGTGCAAAAAAG
CGGTTAGCTCCTTCGGTCCTCCGATCGTTGTCAGAAGTAAGTTGGCCGCAGTGTTATCACTCATGGTTAT
GGCAGCACTGCATAATTCTCTTACTGTCATGCCATCCGTAAGATGCTTTTCTGTGACTGGTGAGTACTCA
ACCAAGTCATTCTGAGAATAGTGTATGCGGCGACCGAGTTGCTCTTGCCCGGCGTCAACACGGGATAATA
CCGCGCCACATAGCAGAACTTTAAAAGTGCTCATCATTGGAAAACGTTCTTCGGGGCGAAAACTCTCAAG
GATCTTACCGCTGTTGAGATCCAGTTCGATGTAACCCACTCGTGCACCCAACTGATCTTCAGCATCTTTT
ACTTTCACCAGCGTTTCTGGGTGAGCAAAAACAGGAAGGCAAAATGCCGCAAAAAAGGGAATAAGGGCGA
CACGGAAATGTTGAATACTCATACTCTTCCTTTTTCAATATTATTGAAGCATTTATCAGGGTTATTGTCT
CATGAGCGGATACATATTTGAATGTATTTAGAAAAATAAACAAATAGGGGTTCCGCGCACATTTCCCCGA
AAAGTGCCACCTGACGTCTAAGAAACCATTATTATCATGACATTAACCTATAAAAATAGGCGTATCACGA
GGCCCTTTCGT
